>Addgene plasmid #165827 | pSV40L-TN | addgene full sequence | sequence record 335085 | Addgene NGS Result
CGAGACCACTCATCGCCCAATCACTAGTGAATTCGCGGCCGCCTGCAGGTCGACCATATGGGAGAGCTCC
CAACGCGTTGGATGCATAGCTTGAGTATTCTATAGTGTCACCTAAATAGCTTGGCGTAATCATGGTCATA
GCTGTTTCCTGTGTGAAATTGTTATCCGCTCACAATTCCACACAACATACGAGCCGGAAGCATAAAGTGT
AAAGCCTGGGGTGCCTAATGAGTGAGCTAACTCACATTAATTGCGTTGCGCTCACTGCCCGCTTTCCAGT
CGGGAAACCTGTCGTGCCAGCTGCATTAATGAATCGGCCAACGCGCGGGGAGAGGCGGTTTGCGTATTGG
GCGCTCTTCCGCTTCCTCGCTCACTGACTCGCTGCGCTCGGTCGTTCGGCTGCGGCGAGCGGTATCAGCT
CACTCAAAGGCGGTAATACGGTTATCCACAGAATCAGGGGATAACGCAGGAAAGAACATGTGAGCAAAAG
GCCAGCAAAAGGCCAGGAACCGTAAAAAGGCCGCGTTGCTGGCGTTTTTCCATAGGCTCCGCCCCCCTGA
CGAGCATCACAAAAATCGACGCTCAAGTCAGAGGTGGCGAAACCCGACAGGACTATAAAGATACCAGGCG
TTTCCCCCTGGAAGCTCCCTCGTGCGCTCTCCTGTTCCGACCCTGCCGCTTACCGGATACCTGTCCGCCT
TTCTCCCTTCGGGAAGCGTGGCGCTTTCTCATAGCTCACGCTGTAGGTATCTCAGTTCGGTGTAGGTCGT
TCGCTCCAAGCTGGGCTGTGTGCACGAACCCCCCGTTCAGCCCGACCGCTGCGCCTTATCCGGTAACTAT
CGTCTTGAGTCCAACCCGGTAAGACACGACTTATCGCCACTGGCAGCAGCCACTGGTAACAGGATTAGCA
GAGCGAGGTATGTAGGCGGTGCTACAGAGTTCTTGAAGTGGTGGCCTAACTACGGCTACACTAGAAGAAC
AGTATTTGGTATCTGCGCTCTGCTGAAGCCAGTTACCTTCGGAAAAAGAGTTGGTAGCTCTTGATCCGGC
AAACAAACCACCGCTGGTAGCGGTGGTTTTTTTGTTTGCAAGCAGCAGATTACGCGCAGAAAAAAAGGAT
CTCAAGAAGATCCTTTGATCTTTTCTACGGGGTCTGACGCTCAGTGGAACGAAAACTCACGTTAAGGGAT
TTTGGTCATGAGATTATCAAAAAGGATCTTCACCTAGATCCTTTTAAATTAAAAATGAAGTTTTAAATCA
ATCTAAAGTATATATGAGTAAACTTGGTCTGACAGTTACCAATGCTTAATCAGTGAGGCACCTATCTCAG
CGATCTGTCTATTTCGTTCATCCATAGTTGCCTGACTCCCCGTCGTGTAGATAACTACGATACGGGAGGG
CTTACCATCTGGCCCCAGTGCTGCAATGATACCGCGCGACCCACGCTCACCGGCTCCAGATTTATCAGCA
ATAAACCAGCCAGCCGGAAGGGCCGAGCGCAGAAGTGGTCCTGCAACTTTATCCGCCTCCATCCAGTCTA
TTAATTGTTGCCGGGAAGCTAGAGTAAGTAGTTCGCCAGTTAATAGTTTGCGCAACGTTGTTGCCATTGC
TACAGGCATCGTGGTGTCACGCTCGTCGTTTGGTATGGCTTCATTCAGCTCCGGTTCCCAACGATCAAGG
CGAGTTACATGATCCCCCATGTTGTGCAAAAAAGCGGTTAGCTCCTTCGGTCCTCCGATCGTTGTCAGAA
GTAAGTTGGCCGCAGTGTTATCACTCATGGTTATGGCAGCACTGCATAATTCTCTTACTGTCATGCCATC
CGTAAGATGCTTTTCTGTGACTGGTGAGTACTCAACCAAGTCATTCTGAGAATAGTGTATGCGGCGACCG
AGTTGCTCTTGCCCGGCGTCAATACGGGATAATACCGCGCCACATAGCAGAACTTTAAAAGTGCTCATCA
TTGGAAAACGTTCTTCGGGGCGAAAACTCTCAAGGATCTTACCGCTGTTGAGATCCAGTTCGATGTAACC
CACTCGTGCACCCAACTGATCTTCAGCATCTTTTACTTTCACCAGCGTTTCTGGGTGAGCAAAAACAGGA
AGGCAAAATGCCGCAAAAAAGGGAATAAGGGCGACACGGAAATGTTGAATACTCATACTCTTCCTTTTTC
AATATTATTGAAGCATTTATCAGGGTTATTGTCTCATGAGCGGATACATATTTGAATGTATTTAGAAAAA
TAAACAAATAGGGGTTCCGCGCACATTTCCCCGAAAAGTGCCACCTGATGCGGTGTGAAATACCGCACAG
ATGCGTAAGGAGAAAATACCGCATCAGGAAATTGTAAGCGTTAATATTTTGTTAAAATTCGCGTTAAATT
TTTGTTAAATCAGCTCATTTTTTAACCAATAGGCCGAAATCGGCAAAATCCCTTATAAATCAAAAGAATA
GACCGAGATAGGGT
[37 nt withheld, positions 2465-2501]
AAAGAACGTGGACTCCAACGTCAAAGGGCGAAAAACCGTCTATCAGGGCGCTGGCCCACTACGTGAACCA
TCACCCT
[91 nt withheld, positions 2579-2669]
G
[124 nt withheld, positions 2671-2794]
CCATTCGCCATTCAGGCTGCGCAACTGTTGGGAAGGGCGATCGGTGCGGGCCTCTTCGCTATTACGCCAG
CTGGCGAAAGGGGGATGTGCTGCAAGGCGATTAAGTTGGGTAACGCCAGGGTTTTCCCAGTCACGACGTT
GTAAAACGACGGCCAGTGAATTGTAATACGACTCACTATAGGGCGAATTGGGCCCGACGTCGCATGCTCC
CGGCCGCCATGGCGGCCGCGGGAATTCGATTGGGCGATGAGTGGTCTCGGCTTGATCCAGACATGATAAG
ATACATTGATGAGTTTGGACAAACCACAACTAGAATGCAGTGAAAAAAATGCTTTATTTGTGAAATTTGT
GATGCTATTGCTTTATTTGTAACCATTATAAGCTGCAATAAACAAGTTAACAACAACAATTGCATTCATT
TTATGTTTCAGGTTCAGGGGGAGGTGTGGGAGGTTTTTTCAGT
Features (pLannotate 1.2.2; 14 found; start..end, strand, type, name):
     25..87      -  CDS            VESPI_VESMG (fragment): Experimental evidence at protein level: Swiss-Prot protein existence level 1. Shows contractile activity on isolated ileum smooth muscle. From Vespa magnifica (Hornet).
     99..117     -  promoter       SP6 promoter: promoter for bacteriophage SP6 RNA polymerase
    159..175     -  protein_bind   lac operator: The lac repressor binds to the lac operator to inhibit transcription in E. coli. This inhibition can be relieved by adding lactose or isopropyl-β-D-thiogalactopyranoside (IPTG). lac repressor encoded by lacI
    183..213     -  promoter       lac promoter: promoter for the E. coli lac operon
    228..249     -  protein_bind   CAP binding site: CAP binding activates transcription in the presence of cAMP. E. coli catabolite activator protein
    262..354     -  CDS            lacI (fragment): lac repressor; lacI; The lac repressor binds to the lac operator to inhibit transcription in E. coli. This inhibition can be relieved by adding lactose or isopropyl-β-D-thiogalactopyranoside (IPTG).
    537..1125    -  rep_origin     ori: high-copy-number ColE1/pMB1/pBR322/pUC origin of replication
   1296..2156    -  CDS            AmpR: β-lactamase; bla; confers resistance to ampicillin, carbenicillin, and related antibiotics
   2157..2261    -  promoter       AmpR promoter: bla
   2288..2338    +  misc_feature   bom (fragment): basis of mobility region from pBR322
   2339..2794    -  rep_origin     f1 ori (sequence partly withheld): f1 bacteriophage origin of replication; arrow indicates direction of (+) strand synthesis
   2798..2955    -  CDS            lacZα (fragment): LacZα fragment of β-galactosidase; lacZ fragment
   2958..2976    +  promoter       T7 promoter: promoter for bacteriophage T7 RNA polymerase
   3058..3192    -  polyA_signal   SV40 poly(A) signal: SV40 polyadenylation signal
