[The description below was written by a language model from this plasmid's Addgene catalogue record and pLannotate feature annotations shown in this document.]
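Description:
pSV40L-TN is a small part-donor plasmid that carries the simian virus 40 late polyadenylation/terminator element (SV40L, about 200 bp) in the pUPD backbone, giving a sequenced total of 3,257 nt. It is catalogued as an insect expression vector, but it contains no promoter–gene unit of its own. The depositor describes it simply as a terminator, in a version made compatible with transposon 3' ITRs. It appears intended as a building block that supplies the 3' end of a transcription unit placed next to a transposon terminal repeat in an assembled transgene. The associated work concerns drug-based selection and counterselection in Drosophila. The record lists restriction-enzyme cloning, but the cloning sites are given as unknown, so the exact assembly scheme and overhangs are not stated.

The feature table matches this description. An SV40 poly(A) signal is annotated at the insert position, lying between a T7 promoter on one side and an SP6 promoter on the other. These phage promoters, together with a lacZα fragment, the lac promoter and operator, a CAP binding site and a lacI fragment, are remnants of a standard cloning-vector polylinker region, where lacZα would normally allow blue/white screening. Propagation in E. coli relies on a high-copy ColE1/pUC-type origin, and selection is by ampicillin through the β-lactamase gene under its own promoter. An f1 origin, which permits single-stranded DNA production with helper phage, and a short bom fragment are also present. A short match to a hornet peptide near the SP6 promoter is most likely a spurious annotation hit and not a real payload.
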