Addgene plasmid #165827: pSV40L-TN
Purpose: Viral Simian virus 40 Late poly(a) terminator element Compatible with transposon 3' ITRs
Depositing lab: Koen Venken. Depositing organization: Baylor College of Medicine. Publication: Multiplexed drug-based selection and counterselection genetic manipulations in Drosophila. Matinyan N, Karkhanis MS, Gonzalez Y, Jain A, Saltzman A, Malovannaya A, Sarrion-Perdigones A, Dierick HA, Venken KJT. Cell Rep. 2021 Sep 14;36(11):109700. doi: 10.1016/j.celrep.2021.109700. PubMed 34525356.
Backbone
  Vector backbone: pUPD
  Backbone size w/o insert (bp): 3057
  Vector type: Insect Expression
Growth in bacteria
  Bacterial resistance: Ampicillin, 100 μg/mL
  Growth temperature: 37°C
  Growth strain: DH10B
  Copy number: High Copy
Gene/Insert
  Gene/Insert name: SV40L
  Species: Viral
  Insert size (bp): 200
  Cloning method: Restriction Enzyme; 5′ cloning site Unknown (unknown if destroyed)
Terms and licenses: Academic/Nonprofit Terms; Industry Terms: Not Available to Industry
Depositor comments: Terminator
How to cite: pSV40L-TN was a gift from Koen Venken (Addgene plasmid # 165827 ; http://n2t.net/addgene:165827 ; RRID:Addgene_165827)
